Addgene plasmid #217186: pCMV-Mariner-1_Crp
Purpose: Mammalian expression vector for expression of Mariner-1_Crp transposase (CMV promoter)
Depositing lab: Yong E Zhang. Depositing organization: Institute of Zoology, Chinese Academy of Sciences. Publication: Heterologous survey of 130 DNA transposons in human cells highlights their functional divergence and expands the genome engineering toolbox. Zhang T, Tan S, Tang N, Li Y, Zhang C, Sun J, Guo Y, Gao H, Cai Y, Sun W, Wang C, Fu L, Ma H, Wu Y, Hu X, Zhang X, Gee P, Yan W, Zhao Y, Chen Q, Guo B, Wang H, Zhang YE. Cell. 2024 Jul 11;187(14):3741-3760.e30. doi: 10.1016/j.cell.2024.05.007. Epub 2024 Jun 5. PubMed 38843831.
Backbone
  Vector backbone: pCMV
  Vector type: Mammalian Expression
Growth in bacteria
  Bacterial resistance: Ampicillin, 100 μg/mL
  Growth temperature: 37°C
  Growth strain: DH5alpha
  Copy number: High Copy
Gene/Insert
  Gene/Insert name: Mariner-1_Crp transposase
  Species: Synthetic
  Cloning method: Restriction Enzyme; 5′ cloning site Unknown (unknown if destroyed); 3′ cloning site Unknown (unknown if destroyed)
Terms and licenses: Academic/Nonprofit Terms; Industry Terms: Not Available to Industry
How to cite: pCMV-Mariner-1_Crp was a gift from Yong E Zhang (Addgene plasmid # 217186 ; http://n2t.net/addgene:217186 ; RRID:Addgene_217186)
