[The description below was written by a language model from this plasmid's Addgene catalogue record and pLannotate feature annotations shown in this document.]
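Description:
pCMV-Mariner-1_Crp is a 6.4 kb mammalian expression plasmid built on a pCMV backbone for transient production of the Mariner-1_Crp transposase, a synthetic coding sequence for a mariner-family DNA transposase. It is propagated in E. coli as a high-copy plasmid through a ColE1/pUC-type origin and selected with ampicillin via the β-lactamase gene and its native promoter. An f1 origin is also present, along with residual lac promoter/operator, lacI and bom fragments that are backbone remnants.

Expression is driven by the human cytomegalovirus immediate early enhancer and promoter, and transcripts are terminated by the bovine growth hormone polyadenylation signal. The automated annotation does not label the transposase open reading frame itself. It presumably occupies the unannotated interval of roughly 1.9 kb between the T7 promoter, just downstream of CMV, and the reverse-oriented SP6 promoter that precedes the bGH signal. These phage promoters flank the insert and can serve for in vitro transcription or as sequencing priming sites. No epitope tag or reporter is annotated, and the cloning sites are recorded as unknown. Downstream, an SV40 early promoter is followed only by a short fragment of a bleomycin-resistance gene and an SV40 polyadenylation signal, so there appears to be no intact mammalian selection marker.

The construct acts as a helper plasmid supplying transposase in trans. It comes from a survey that tested many DNA transposons for activity in human cells as candidate genome engineering tools. It would typically be co-transfected with a donor plasmid carrying the matching transposon ends, which the record does not describe.
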