Features (pLannotate 1.2.2; 19 found; start..end, strand, type, name):
      1..380     +  enhancer       CMV enhancer: human cytomegalovirus immediate early enhancer
    381..584     +  promoter       CMV promoter: human cytomegalovirus (CMV) immediate early promoter
    580..613     +  LTR            5' LTR (truncated) (fragment): truncated 5' long terminal repeat (LTR) from HIV-1
    629..647     +  promoter       T7 promoter: promoter for bacteriophage T7 RNA polymerase
   2547..2565    -  promoter       SP6 promoter: promoter for bacteriophage SP6 RNA polymerase
   2591..2815    +  polyA_signal   bGH poly(A) signal: bovine growth hormone polyadenylation signal
   2819..2840    +  promoter       SV40 promoter (fragment): SV40 enhancer and early promoter
   2861..3289    +  rep_origin     f1 ori (sequence partly withheld): f1 bacteriophage origin of replication; arrow indicates direction of (+) strand synthesis
   3303..3632    +  promoter       SV40 promoter: SV40 enhancer and early promoter
   3645..3803    +  CDS            ble (fragment): BLE_KLEPN - Experimental evidence at protein level: Swiss-Prot protein existence level 1. Binding protein with a strong affinity to the bleomycin family of antibiotics. Binds to CL990; an antimitotic-antibiotic compound. From Klebsiella pneumoniae.
   3798..3919    +  polyA_signal   SV40 poly(A) signal: SV40 polyadenylation signal
   3992..4008    -  protein_bind   lac operator: The lac repressor binds to the lac operator to inhibit transcription in E. coli. This inhibition can be relieved by adding lactose or isopropyl-β-D-thiogalactopyranoside (IPTG). lac repressor encoded by lacI
   4016..4046    -  promoter       lac promoter: promoter for the E. coli lac operon
   4061..4082    -  protein_bind   CAP binding site: CAP binding activates transcription in the presence of cAMP. E. coli catabolite activator protein
   4095..4187    -  CDS            lacI (fragment): lac repressor; lacI; The lac repressor binds to the lac operator to inhibit transcription in E. coli. This inhibition can be relieved by adding lactose or isopropyl-β-D-thiogalactopyranoside (IPTG).
   4370..4958    -  rep_origin     ori: high-copy-number ColE1/pMB1/pBR322/pUC origin of replication
   5129..5989    -  CDS            AmpR: β-lactamase; bla; confers resistance to ampicillin, carbenicillin, and related antibiotics
   5990..6094    -  promoter       AmpR promoter: bla
   6153..6205    -  misc_feature   bom (fragment): basis of mobility region from pBR322
>Addgene plasmid #217186 | pCMV-Mariner-1_Crp | addgene full sequence | sequence record 444321 | Addgene NGS Result
GACATTGATTATTGACTAGTTATTAATAGTAATCAATTACGGGGTCATTAGTTCATAGCCCATATATGGA
GTTCCGCGTTACATAACTTACGGTAAATGGCCCGCCTGGCTGACCGCCCAACGACCCCCGCCCATTGACG
TCAATAATGACGTATGTTCCCATAGTAACGCCAATAGGGACTTTCCATTGACGTCAATGGGTGGAGTATT
TACGGTAAACTGCCCACTTGGCAGTACATCAAGTGTATCATATGCCAAGTACGCCCCCTATTGACGTCAA
TGACGGTAAATGGCCCGCCTGGCATTATGCCCAGTACATGACCTTATGGGACTTTCCTACTTGGCAGTAC
ATCTACGTATTAGTCATCGCTATTACCATGGTGATGCGGTTTTGGCAGTACATCAATGGGCGTGGATAGC
GGTTTGACTCACGGGGATTTCCAAGTCTCCACCCCATTGACGTCAATGGGAGTTTGTTTTGGCACCAAAA
TCAACGGGACTTTCCAAAATGTCGTAACAACTCCGCCCCATTGACGCAAATGGGCGGTAGGCGTGTACGG
TGGGAGGTCTATATAAGCAGAGCTCTCTGGCTAACTAGAGAACCCACTGCTTACTGGCTTATCGAAATTA
ATACGACTCACTATAGGGAGACCCAAGCTTGGTACCGAGCTCGGATCCACTAGTAACGGCCGCCAGTGTG
CTGGAATTCGCCGCCACCATGGCGGAGAAGCATAAAAGCGGCGGCAGCGATGTTAGCAGCAGCAAAAAGC
GCCGCACCATCACCATGGAAACCAAGATGGAGATTATTAAGCGCAGCGAGAAAGGTGAAACCCCGACCGA
AATGGGTCGCGCGTTAGATATTCCTCGCACCACCATTGTGACCATCCTGAAAGATAAAGCGCGCATTCAG
GAACATGTGAAAGATAGCGCCCCTATGCATAGCACCGTGATTACCAAGCAGCGCGTGGGTTTAATCGCCC
AAGTGGAAAAGCTGCTGATTATTTGGCTGGAGGATCAGAACAAACGCCGTGCACCTGTGAGCCTGGGTAT
TATTCAGGAGAAGGCCCGCAGCCTGTATGATGACCTGAAAAAACAGCAGGGCGAGAGCAGCAACGCGGAA
CCTTTTACCGCCAGCAAAGGCTGGTTTATGCGCTTTAAGGCGCGCGCCAACCTGCATAACATCAAAGTGA
GCGGTGAAGCAGCGAGCGCAGATGAAGAAGCGGCGCGTGCCTTTCCTGAAACCCTGGCCGAAATCATTGA
GGAAAGCGGCTACTGTGCACAGCAGGTGTTCAACGTGGACGAAACCGGCCTGTTTTGGAAGAAGATGCCG
AGCCGCACCTACATCGCCAAAGAAGAAAAGAGCATGCCTGGCTACAAAGCCGCGAAAGATCGCCTGACCT
TACTGCTGGGTGCAAATGCAGCGGGCGATTTTAAACTGAAGCCTCTGCTGGTTTACCGCAGCGAAAACCC
GCGTGCATTCAAGGGTCATAGCAAGGCGTTTCTGCCTGTGATCTGGAAAAGCAACCCGAAAGCGTGGGTG
AACAAGAACATTTTCGAGGACTGGTTCAACCACCACTTTGTGCCTAGCGTGCGCGACTATTGCAGCAAAA
ACAACCTGGCGTTCAAAGCGCTGCTGATTCTGGATAACGCCCCTGGCCATCCGACCATTCTGGATGACAT
GCACCCGGATATCAAAGTGGTGTTCCTGCCTCCTAACACCACCAGCTTACTGCAGCCGACCGATCAGGGC
GTGATTGCGAGCTTTAAAGCGTACTACCTGCGCCGCACCTTTGCACAAGCGATACGCGCGATTGAAAAGG
AAGGCGGCCCGACCTTAAAAGAATTTTGGAAGGGCTTCAACATTTATCACGCGGTGAAGAACATTGGCGA
AGCGTGGAACGAAGTGAAACAGAGCAACCTGAACGGCGTGTGGCGTAAACTGTGCCCTAAATTTGTGAGC
GACTTTCAGGGCTTCACCGATACCGTTGAGGAGGTGACCAAAAACGTGGTGGAAATGGGCAAAGAGCTGA
ACTTAGATGTGGCCCCGGAAGATGTGGATGAGTTACTGGCGAGCCACAGCGAAGAGCTGACCAACGAAGA
TCTGATTGAGCTGGAACAGCAGAAGGTGGCGGAAGAAGAAGATGCCCCGACCGTGGAAGAAACCCCTCCT
CGCAAAGTGCTGACCACCAAAGTTCTGGCGGAGGCGTTTCAACACCTGGAAGCGGCGATGAGCCTGTTTG
AAGAACATGATCCGGACATTGAACGCAGCGCGAGCGTTAATCGTGGCATCAGCAGCATGTATAGCTGCTA
CCGCGAGATTTACAAACAGAAAAAACGCACCAGCGTGCAAACTAGCCTGCGCACCTTTTTTAAAAAGGCG
GATAAAACCCCGGGTAAACCGGCAGCAAAAACCCCGGAAAAAACCCCTGCGAAGATTCCTAGCAAGAGCC
CGGCAAAAAACCCGTCAAAGAGCCCTGCGAAAAGCCCTCAACGTAGCCCGAGCAAATGATGAGCGGCCGC
TCGAGCATGCATCTAGAGGGCCCTATTCTATAGTGTCACCTAAATGCTAGAGCTCGCTGATCAGCCTCGA
CTGTGCCTTCTAGTTGCCAGCCATCTGTTGTTTGCCCCTCCCCCGTGCCTTCCTTGACCCTGGAAGGTGC
CACTCCCACTGTCCTTTCCTAATAAAATGAGGAAATTGCATCGCATTGTCTGAGTAGGTGTCATTCTATT
CTGGGGGGTGGGGTGGGGCAGGACAGCAAGGGGGAGGATTGGGAAGACAATAGCAGGCATGCTGGGGATG
CGGTGGGCTCTATGGCTTCTGAGGCGGAAAGAACCAGCTGGGGCTCTAGGGGGTATCCCC
[124 nt withheld, positions 2861-2984]
C
[91 nt withheld, positions 2986-3076]
A
[49 nt withheld, positions 3078-3126]
CCTTTGACGTTGGAGTCCACGTTCTTT
[37 nt withheld, positions 3154-3190]
ACCCTATCTCGGTCTATTCTTTTGATTTATAAGGGATTTTGCCGATTTCGGCCTATTGGTTAAAAAATGA
GCTGATTTAACAAAAATTTAACGCGAATTAATTCTGTGGAATGTGTGTCAGTTAGGGTGTGGAAAGTCCC
CAGGCTCCCCAGCAGGCAGAAGTATGCAAAGCATGCATCTCAATTAGTCAGCAACCAGGTGTGGAAAGTC
CCCAGGCTCCCCAGCAGGCAGAAGTATGCAAAGCATGCATCTCAATTAGTCAGCAACCATAGTCCCGCCC
CTAACTCCGCCCATCCCGCCCCTAACTCCGCCCAGTTCCGCCCATTCTCCGCCCCATGGCTGACTAATTT
TTTTTATTTATGCAGAGGCCGAGGCCGCCTCTGCCTCTGAGCTATTCCAGAAGTAGTGAGGAGGCTTTTT
TGGAGGCCTAGGCTTTTGCAAAAAGCTCCCCGAAATGACCGACCAAGCGACGCCCAACCTGCCATCACGA
GATTTCGATTCCACCGCCGCCTTCTATGAAAGGTTGGGCTTCGGAATCGTTTTCCGGGACGCCGGCTGGA
TGATCCTCCAGCGCGGGGATCTCATGCTGGAGTTCTTCGCCCACCCCAACTTGTTTATTGCAGCTTATAA
TGGTTACAAATAAAGCAATAGCATCACAAATTTCACAAATAAAGCATTTTTTTCACTGCATTCTAGTTGT
GGTTTGTCCAAACTCATCAATGTATCTTATCATGTCTGTATACCGTCGACCTCTAGCTAGAGCTTGGCGT
AATCATGGTCATAGCTGTTTCCTGTGTGAAATTGTTATCCGCTCACAATTCCACACAACATACGAGCCGG
AAGCATAAAGTGTAAAGCCTGGGGTGCCTAATGAGTGAGCTAACTCACATTAATTGCGTTGCGCTCACTG
CCCGCTTTCCAGTCGGGAAACCTGTCGTGCCAGCTGCATTAATGAATCGGCCAACGCGCGGGGAGAGGCG
GTTTGCGTATTGGGCGCTCTTCCGCTTCCTCGCTCACTGACTCGCTGCGCTCGGTCGTTCGGCTGCGGCG
AGCGGTATCAGCTCACTCAAAGGCGGTAATACGGTTATCCACAGAATCAGGGGATAACGCAGGAAAGAAC
ATGTGAGCAAAAGGCCAGCAAAAGGCCAGGAACCGTAAAAAGGCCGCGTTGCTGGCGTTTTTCCATAGGC
TCCGCCCCCCTGACGAGCATCACAAAAATCGACGCTCAAGTCAGAGGTGGCGAAACCCGACAGGACTATA
AAGATACCAGGCGTTTCCCCCTGGAAGCTCCCTCGTGCGCTCTCCTGTTCCGACCCTGCCGCTTACCGGA
TACCTGTCCGCCTTTCTCCCTTCGGGAAGCGTGGCGCTTTCTCATAGCTCACGCTGTAGGTATCTCAGTT
CGGTGTAGGTCGTTCGCTCCAAGCTGGGCTGTGTGCACGAACCCCCCGTTCAGCCCGACCGCTGCGCCTT
ATCCGGTAACTATCGTCTTGAGTCCAACCCGGTAAGACACGACTTATCGCCACTGGCAGCAGCCACTGGT
AACAGGATTAGCAGAGCGAGGTATGTAGGCGGTGCTACAGAGTTCTTGAAGTGGTGGCCTAACTACGGCT
ACACTAGAAGAACAGTATTTGGTATCTGCGCTCTGCTGAAGCCAGTTACCTTCGGAAAAAGAGTTGGTAG
CTCTTGATCCGGCAAACAAACCACCGCTGGTAGCGGTGGTTTTTTTGTTTGCAAGCAGCAGATTACGCGC
AGAAAAAAAGGATCTCAAGAAGATCCTTTGATCTTTTCTACGGGGTCTGACGCTCAGTGGAACGAAAACT
CACGTTAAGGGATTTTGGTCATGAGATTATCAAAAAGGATCTTCACCTAGATCCTTTTAAATTAAAAATG
AAGTTTTAAATCAATCTAAAGTATATATGAGTAAACTTGGTCTGACAGTTACCAATGCTTAATCAGTGAG
GCACCTATCTCAGCGATCTGTCTATTTCGTTCATCCATAGTTGCCTGACTCCCCGTCGTGTAGATAACTA
CGATACGGGAGGGCTTACCATCTGGCCCCAGTGCTGCAATGATACCGCGAGACCCACGCTCACCGGCTCC
AGATTTATCAGCAATAAACCAGCCAGCCGGAAGGGCCGAGCGCAGAAGTGGTCCTGCAACTTTATCCGCC
TCCATCCAGTCTATTAATTGTTGCCGGGAAGCTAGAGTAAGTAGTTCGCCAGTTAATAGTTTGCGCAACG
TTGTTGCCATTGCTACAGGCATCGTGGTGTCACGCTCGTCGTTTGGTATGGCTTCATTCAGCTCCGGTTC
CCAACGATCAAGGCGAGTTACATGATCCCCCATGTTGTGCAAAAAAGCGGTTAGCTCCTTCGGTCCTCCG
ATCGTTGTCAGAAGTAAGTTGGCCGCAGTGTTATCACTCATGGTTATGGCAGCACTGCATAATTCTCTTA
CTGTCATGCCATCCGTAAGATGCTTTTCTGTGACTGGTGAGTACTCAACCAAGTCATTCTGAGAATAGTG
TATGCGGCGACCGAGTTGCTCTTGCCCGGCGTCAATACGGGATAATACCGCGCCACATAGCAGAACTTTA
AAAGTGCTCATCATTGGAAAACGTTCTTCGGGGCGAAAACTCTCAAGGATCTTACCGCTGTTGAGATCCA
GTTCGATGTAACCCACTCGTGCACCCAACTGATCTTCAGCATCTTTTACTTTCACCAGCGTTTCTGGGTG
AGCAAAAACAGGAAGGCAAAATGCCGCAAAAAAGGGAATAAGGGCGACACGGAAATGTTGAATACTCATA
CTCTTCCTTTTTCAATATTATTGAAGCATTTATCAGGGTTATTGTCTCATGAGCGGATACATATTTGAAT
GTATTTAGAAAAATAAACAAATAGGGGTTCCGCGCACATTTCCCCGAAAAGTGCCACCTGACGTCGACGG
ATCGGGAGATCTCCCGATCCCCTATGGTGCACTCTCAGTACAATCTGCTCTGATGCCGCATAGTTAAGCC
AGTATCTGCTCCCTGCTTGTGTGTTGGAGGTCGCTGAGTAGTGCGCGAGCAAAATTTAAGCTACAACAAG
GCAAGGCTTGACCGACAATTGCATGAAGAATCTGCTTAGGGTTAGGCGTTTTGCGCTGCTTCGCGATGTA
CGGGCCAGATATACGCGTT
